>Addgene plasmid #214308 | pET16_Caspase-4_p10 | addgene full sequence | sequence record 426868 | Addgene NGS Result
ATCCGGATATAGTTCCTCCTTTCAGCAAAAAACCCCTCAAGACCCGTTTAGAGGCCCCAAGGGGTTATGC
TAGTTATTGCTCAGCGGTGGCAGCAGCCAACTCAGCTTCCTTTCGGGCTTTGTTAGCAGCCGGATCCTCA
ATTGCCAGGAAAGAGGTAGAAATATCTTGTCATGGACAGTCGTTCTATGGTGGGCATTTGAGCTTTGGCC
CTTGGAGTTTCAAATGATTGCTGTACCTTCCGAAATACTTCCTCTAGGTGGCAGCACCAAGAATATTTCT
GGAAGCATGTGATGAGTTGTGTGATGAAGATAGAGCCCATTGTGCTGTCTCTCCAGGACACGTTGTGTGG
CGTTGAAGAGCAGAAAGCAATGAAGTCCTTCTCCACGTGGGTCTTGTAAACAGCGCTAGCACCCATATGT
ATATCTCCTTCTTAAAGTTAAACAAAAGAGCTCTCTAGAGGGGAATTGTTATCCGCTCACAATTCCCCTA
TAGTGAGTCGTATTAATTTCGCGGGATCGAGATCTCGATCCTCTACGCCGGACGCATCGTGGCCGGCATC
ACCGGCGCCACAGGTGCGGTTGCTGGCGCCTATATCGCCGACATCACCGATGGGGAAGATCGGGCTCGCC
ACTTCGGGCTCATGAGCGCTTGTTTCGGCGTGGGTATGGTGGCAGGCCCCGTGGCCGGGGGACTGTTGGG
CGCCATCTCCTTGCATGCACCATTCCTTGCGGCGGCGGTGCTCAACGGCCTCAACCTACTACTGGGCTGC
TTCCTAATGCAGGAGTCGCATAAGGGAGAGCGTCGAGATCCCGGACACCATCGAATGGCGCAAAACCTTT
CGCGGTATGGCATGATAGCGCCCGGAAGAGAGTCAATTCAGGGTGGTGAATGTGAAACCAGTAACGTTAT
ACGATGTCGCAGAGTATGCCGGTGTCTCTTATCAGACCGTTTCCCGCGTGGTGAACCAGGCCAGCCACGT
TTCTGCGAAAACGCGGGAAAAAGTGGAAGCGGCGATGGCGGAGCTGAATTACATTCCCAACCGCGTGGCA
CAACAACTGGCGGGCAAACAGTCGTTGCTGATTGGCGTTGCCACCTCCAGTCTGGCCCTGCACGCGCCGT
CGCAAATTGTCGCGGCGATTAAATCTCGCGCCGATCAACTGGGTGCCAGCGTGGTGGTGTCGATGGTAGA
ACGAAGCGGCGTCGAAGCCTGTAAAGCGGCGGTGCACAATCTTCTCGCGCAACGCGTCAGTGGGCTGATC
ATTAACTATCCGCTGGATGACCAGGATGCCATTGCTGTGGAAGCTGCCTGCACTAATGTTCCGGCGTTAT
TTCTTGATGTCTCTGACCAGACACCCATCAACAGTATTATTTTCTCCCATGAAGACGGTACGCGACTGGG
CGTGGAGCATCTGGTCGCATTGGGTCACCAGCAAATCGCGCTGTTAGCGGGCCCATTAAGTTCTGTCTCG
GCGCGTCTGCGTCTGGCTGGCTGGCATAAATATCTCACTCGCAATCAAATTCAGCCGATAGCGGAACGGG
AAGGCGACTGGAGTGCCATGTCCGGTTTTCAACAAACCATGCAAATGCTGAATGAGGGCATCGTTCCCAC
TGCGATGCTGGTTGCCAACGATCAGATGGCGCTGGGCGCAATGCGCGCCATTACCGAGTCCGGGCTGCGC
GTTGGTGCGGATATCTCGGTAGTGGGATACGACGATACCGAAGACAGCTCATGTTATATCCCGCCGTTAA
CCACCATCAAACAGGATTTTCGCCTGCTGGGGCAAACCAGCGTGGACCGCTTGCTGCAACTCTCTCAGGG
CCAGGCGGTGAAGGGCAATCAGCTGTTGCCCGTCTCACTGGTGAAAAGAAAAACCACCCTGGCGCCCAAT
ACGCAAACCGCCTCTCCCCGCGCGTTGGCCGATTCATTAATGCAGCTGGCACGACAGTTTCCCGACTGGA
AAGCGGGCAGTGAGCGCAACGCAATTAATGTAAGTTAGCTCACTCATTAGGCACCGGGATCTCGACCGAT
GCCCTTGAGAGCCTTCAACCCAGTCAGCTCCTTCCGGTGGGCGCGGGGCATGACTATCGTCGCCGCACTT
ATGACTGTCTTCTTTATCATGCAACTCGTAGGACAGGTGCCGGCAGCGCTCTGGGTCATTTTCGGCGAGG
ACCGCTTTCGCTGGAGCGCGACGATGATCGGCCTGTCGCTTGCGGTATTCGGAATCTTGCACGCCCTCGC
TCAAGCCTTCGTCACTGGTCCCGCCACCAAACGTTTCGGCGAGAAGCAGGCCATTATCGCCGGCATGGCG
GCCGACGCGCTGGGCTACGTCTTGCTGGCGTTCGCGACGCGAGGCTGGATGGCCTTCCCCATTATGATTC
TTCTCGCTTCCGGCGGCATCGGGATGCCCGCGTTGCAGGCCATGCTGTCCAGGCAGGTAGATGACGACCA
TCAGGGACAGCTTCAAGGATCGCTCGCGGCTCTTACCAGCCTAACTTCGATCATTGGACCGCTGATCGTC
ACGGCGATTTATGCCGCCTCGGCGAGCACATGGAACGGGTTGGCATGGATTGTAGGCGCCGCCCTATACC
TTGTCTGCCTCCCCGCGTTGCGTCGCGGTGCATGGAGCCGGGCCACCTCGACCTGAATGGAAGCCGGCGG
CACCTCGCTAACGGATTCACCACTCCAAGAATTGGAGCCAATCAATTCTTGCGGAGAACTGTGAATGCGC
AAACCAACCCTTGGCAGAACATATCCATCGCGTCCGCCATCTCCAGCAGCCGCACGCGGCGCATCTCGGG
CAGCGTTGGGTCCTGGCCACGGGTGCGCATGATCGTGCTCCTGTCGTTGAGGACCCGGCTAGGCTGGCGG
GGTTGCCTTACTGGTTAGCAGAATGAATCACCGATACGCGAGCGAACGTGAAGCGACTGCTGCTGCAAAA
CGTCTGCGACCTGAGCAACAACATGAATGGTCTTCGGTTTCCGTGTTTCGTAAAGTCTGGAAACGCGGAA
GTCAGCGCCCTGCACCATTATGTTCCGGATCTGCATCGCAGGATGCTGCTGGCTACCCTGTGGAACACCT
ACATCTGTATTAACGAAGCGCTGGCATTGACCCTGAGTGATTTTTCTCTGGTCCCGCCGCATCCATACCG
CCAGTTGTTTACCCTCACAACGTTCCAGTAACCGGGCATGTTCATCATCAGTAACCCGTATCGTGAGCAT
CCTCTCTCGTTTCATCGGTATCATTACCCCCATGAACAGAAATCCCCCTTACACGGAGGCATCAGTGACC
AAACAGGAAAAAACCGCCCTTAACATGGCCCGCTTTATCAGAAGCCAGACATTAACGCTTCTGGAGAAAC
TCAACGAGCTGGACGCGGATGAACAGGCAGACATCTGTGAATCGCTTCACGACCACGCTGATGAGCTTTA
CCGCAGCTGCCTCGCGCGTTTCGGTGATGACGGTGAAAACCTCTGACACATGCAGCTCCCGGAGACGGTC
ACAGCTTGTCTGTAAGCGGATGCCGGGAGCAGACAAGCCCGTCAGGGCGCGTCAGCGGGTGTTGGCGGGT
GTCGGGGCGCAGCCATGACCCAGTCACGTAGCGATAGCGGAGTGTATACTGGCTTAACTATGCGGCATCA
GAGCAGATTGTACTGAGAGTGCACCATTGCGGTGTGAAATACCGCACAGATGCGTAAGGAGAAAATACCG
CATCAGGCGCTCTTCCGCTTCCTCGCTCACTGACTCGCTGCGCTCGGTCGTTCGGCTGCGGCGAGCGGTA
TCAGCTCACTCAAAGGCGGTAATACGGTTATCCACAGAATCAGGGGATAACGCAGGAAAGAACATGTGAG
CAAAAGGCCAGCAAAAGGCCAGGAACCGTAAAAAGGCCGCGTTGCTGGCGTTTTTCCATAGGCTCCGCCC
CCCTGACGAGCATCACAAAAATCGACGCTCAAGTCAGAGGTGGCGAAACCCGACAGGACTATAAAGATAC
CAGGCGTTTCCCCCTGGAAGCTCCCTCGTGCGCTCTCCTGTTCCGACCCTGCCGCTTACCGGATACCTGT
CCGCCTTTCTCCCTTCGGGAAGCGTGGCGCTTTCTCATAGCTCACGCTGTAGGTATCTCAGTTCGGTGTA
GGTCGTTCGCTCCAAGCTGGGCTGTGTGCACGAACCCCCCGTTCAGCCCGACCGCTGCGCCTTATCCGGT
AACTATCGTCTTGAGTCCAACCCGGTAAGACACGACTTATCGCCACTGGCAGCAGCCACTGGTAACAGGA
TTAGCAGAGCGAGGTATGTAGGCGGTGCTACAGAGTTCTTGAAGTGGTGGCCTAACTACGGCTACACTAG
AAGGACAGTATTTGGTATCTGCGCTCTGCTGAAGCCAGTTACCTTCGGAAAAAGAGTTGGTAGCTCTTGA
TCCGGCAAACAAACCACCGCTGGTAGCGGTGGTTTTTTTGTTTGCAAGCAGCAGATTACGCGCAGAAAAA
AAGGATCTCAAGAAGATCCTTTGATCTTTTCTACGGGGTCTGACGCTCAGTGGAACGAAAACTCACGTTA
AGGGATTTTGGTCATGAGATTATCAAAAAGGATCTTCACCTAGATCCTTTTAAATTAAAAATGAAGTTTT
AAATCAATCTAAAGTATATATGAGTAAACTTGGTCTGACAGTTACCAATGCTTAATCAGTGAGGCACCTA
TCTCAGCGATCTGTCTATTTCGTTCATCCATAGTTGCCTGACTCCCCGTCGTGTAGATAACTACGATACG
GGAGGGCTTACCATCTGGCCCCAGTGCTGCAATGATACCGCGAGACCCACGCTCACCGGCTCCAGATTTA
TCAGCAATAAACCAGCCAGCCGGAAGGGCCGAGCGCAGAAGTGGTCCTGCAACTTTATCCGCCTCCATCC
AGTCTATTAATTGTTGCCGGGAAGCTAGAGTAAGTAGTTCGCCAGTTAATAGTTTGCGCAACGTTGTTGC
CATTGCTGCAGGCATCGTGGTGTCACGCTCGTCGTTTGGTATGGCTTCATTCAGCTCCGGTTCCCAACGA
TCAAGGCGAGTTACATGATCCCCCATGTTGTGCAAAAAAGCGGTTAGCTCCTTCGGTCCTCCGATCGTTG
TCAGAAGTAAGTTGGCCGCAGTGTTATCACTCATGGTTATGGCAGCACTGCATAATTCTCTTACTGTCAT
GCCATCCGTAAGATGCTTTTCTGTGACTGGTGAGTACTCAACCAAGTCATTCTGAGAATAGTGTATGCGG
CGACCGAGTTGCTCTTGCCCGGCGTCAACACGGGATAATACCGCGCCACATAGCAGAACTTTAAAAGTGC
TCATCATTGGAAAACGTTCTTCGGGGCGAAAACTCTCAAGGATCTTACCGCTGTTGAGATCCAGTTCGAT
GTAACCCACTCGTGCACCCAACTGATCTTCAGCATCTTTTACTTTCACCAGCGTTTCTGGGTGAGCAAAA
ACAGGAAGGCAAAATGCCGCAAAAAAGGGAATAAGGGCGACACGGAAATGTTGAATACTCATACTCTTCC
TTTTTCAATATTATTGAAGCATTTATCAGGGTTATTGTCTCATGAGCGGATACATATTTGAATGTATTTA
GAAAAATAAACAAATAGGGGTTCCGCGCACATTTCCCCGAAAAGTGCCACCTGACGTCTAAGAAACCATT
ATTATCATGACATTAACCTATAAAAATAGGCGTATCACGAGGCCCTTTCGTCTTCAAGAATTCTCATGTT
TGACAGCTTATCATCGATAAGCTTTAATGCGGTAGTTTATCACAGTTAAATTGCTAACGCAGTCAGGCAC
CGTGTATGAAATCTAACAATGCGCTCATCGTCATCCTCGGCACCGTCACCCTGGATGCTGTAGGCATAGG
CTTGGTTATGCCGGTACTGCCGGGCCTCTTGCGGGAT
Features (pLannotate 1.2.2; 19 found; start..end, strand, type, name):
     26..73      -  terminator     T7 terminator: transcription terminator for bacteriophage T7 RNA polymerase
     81..130     -  CDS            SET1 (fragment): solubility-enhancement tag derived from T7 phage gene 10B
    141..404     -  CDS            CASP4 (fragment): CASP4_HUMAN - Also known as ICH2 From Homo sapiens (Human).
    424..446     -  RBS            RBS: efficient ribosome binding site from bacteriophage T7 gene 10 (Olins and Rangwala, 1989)
    462..486     -  protein_bind   lac operator: The lac repressor binds to the lac operator to inhibit transcription in E. coli. This inhibition can be relieved by adding lactose or isopropyl-β-D-thiogalactopyranoside (IPTG). lac repressor encoded by lacI
    487..505     -  promoter       T7 promoter: promoter for bacteriophage T7 RNA polymerase
    527..806     +  CDS            TcR (fragment): tetracycline efflux protein; tet; confers resistance to tetracycline
    814..891     +  promoter       lacI promoter: lacI
    892..1973    +  CDS            lacI: lac repressor; lacI; The lac repressor binds to the lac operator to inhibit transcription in E. coli. This inhibition can be relieved by adding lactose or isopropyl-β-D-thiogalactopyranoside (IPTG).
   1986..2007    +  protein_bind   CAP binding site: CAP binding activates transcription in the presence of cAMP. E. coli catabolite activator protein
   2022..2646    +  CDS            TcR (fragment): tetracycline efflux protein; tet; confers resistance to tetracycline
   2888..3268    -  CDS            YPB1_ECOLX: Protein predicted: Swiss-Prot protein existence level 4. From Escherichia coli.
   3285..3476    +  CDS            rop: Rop protein, which maintains plasmids at low copy number; rop
   3578..3717    +  misc_feature   bom: basis of mobility region from pBR322
   3903..4491    -  rep_origin     ori: high-copy-number ColE1/pMB1/pBR322/pUC origin of replication
   4662..5522    -  CDS            AmpR: β-lactamase; bla; confers resistance to ampicillin, carbenicillin, and related antibiotics
   5523..5627    -  promoter       AmpR promoter: bla
   5740..5768    +  promoter       tet promoter: E. coli promoter for tetracycline efflux protein gene
   5816..3       +  CDS            TcR (fragment) (across the origin): tetracycline efflux protein; tet; confers resistance to tetracycline
