[The description below was written by a language model from this plasmid's Addgene catalogue record and pLannotate feature annotations shown in this document.]
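Description:
pET16_Caspase-4_p10 is a bacterial expression plasmid for overproducing the p10 (small) subunit of human caspase-4 (CASP4) in E. coli. The catalogue entry lists pET28a as the backbone, but the plasmid name, the recorded ampicillin resistance and the annotated sequence are more consistent with an ampicillin-resistant pET vector of the pET16 type. The feature table shows a β-lactamase gene with its own promoter and no kanamycin marker, plus several remnants of the pBR322 tetracycline resistance gene that are fragments and not a functional marker. Replication relies on a ColE1/pMB1-family origin accompanied by the rop gene and the bom region. The record lists the copy number as high, although rop normally moderates the copy number of this origin.

The expression cassette follows the standard pET layout. A T7 promoter is followed directly by a lac operator, then the strong T7 gene 10 ribosome binding site, then a short CASP4 coding fragment of about 260 nt, which fits the small subunit alone, and finally the T7 terminator. The insert was cloned between BamHI and NotI sites, both retained. A plasmid-borne lacI gene supplies the repressor, so transcription stays low until IPTG induction in a host that provides T7 RNA polymerase. The annotation shows no His tag or other affinity tag on the insert. A short match to a T7 gene 10-derived solubility tag lies between the insert and the terminator, and it may be residual vector sequence, not part of the expressed protein. The stated purpose is protein overexpression in bacteria, in work linked to structural studies of cytokine cleavage by caspase-4. Whether it is meant to be paired with a construct for the large subunit is not stated in the record.
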