Addgene plasmid #214308: pET16_Caspase-4_p10
Purpose: Protein overexpression in bacteria
Depositing lab: Jonathan Kagan. Depositing organization: Boston Children's Hospital. Publication: Structural insights into cytokine cleavage by inflammatory caspase-4. Devant P, Dong Y, Mintseris J, Ma W, Gygi SP, Wu H, Kagan JC. Nature. 2023 Dec;624(7991):451-459. doi: 10.1038/s41586-023-06751-9. Epub 2023 Nov 22. PubMed 37993712.
Backbone
  Vector backbone: pET28a
  Vector type: Bacterial Expression
Growth in bacteria
  Bacterial resistance: Ampicillin, 100 μg/mL
  Growth temperature: 37°C
  Growth strain: DH5alpha
  Copy number: High Copy
Gene/Insert
  Gene/Insert name: CASP4 (alt name: Caspase-4 p10 subunit)
  Species: H. sapiens (human)
  Entrez Gene: CASP4 (a.k.a. ICE(rel)II, ICEREL-II, ICH-2, Mih1, Mih1/TX, TX)
  Promoter: T7
  Cloning method: Restriction Enzyme; 5′ cloning site BamHI (not destroyed); 3′ cloning site NotI (not destroyed)
  Sequencing primers: 5′ T7-fwd; 3′ T7-term
Terms and licenses: Academic/Nonprofit Terms; Industry Terms: Not Available to Industry
How to cite: pET16_Caspase-4_p10 was a gift from Jonathan Kagan (Addgene plasmid # 214308 ; http://n2t.net/addgene:214308 ; RRID:Addgene_214308)
